Addgene plasmid #139018: pHM141Env
Purpose: Express HIV Env which is isolated a from IRB approved HIV infected patient samples from Singapore and cloned into expression vector (pcDNA 3.1)
Depositing lab: Anjali Joshi. Depositing organization: Texas Tech University Health Sciences Center El Paso. Publication: HIV-1 subtype CRF01_AE and B differ in utilization of low levels of CCR5, Maraviroc susceptibility and potential N-glycosylation sites. Joshi A, Cox EK, Sedano MJ, Punke EB, Lee RT, Maurer-Stroh S, Kaur P, Ng OT, Garg H. Virology. 2017 Dec;512:222-233. doi: 10.1016/j.virol.2017.09.026. Epub 2017 Oct 9. PubMed 29020646.
Backbone
  Vector backbone: pcDNA3.1D/V5-His-TOPO
  Backbone manufacturer: Invitrogen
  Vector type: Mammalian Expression
  Selectable markers: Neomycin (select with G418)
Growth in bacteria
  Bacterial resistance: Ampicillin, 100 μg/mL
  Growth temperature: 37°C
  Growth strain: DH5alpha
  Copy number: High Copy
Gene/Insert
  Gene/Insert name: HIV-1 Envelope Glycoprotein
  Species: HIV-1
  Insert size (bp): 2500
  GenBank ID: KY213745
  Entrez Gene: env (a.k.a. HIV1gp8)
  Cloning method: TOPO Cloning
Terms and licenses: Academic/Nonprofit Terms; Industry Terms: Not Available to Industry
Depositor comments: HIV-1 infected Patient Samples from Singapore, Reverse Transcribed RNA cloned into expression vector
How to cite: pHM141Env was a gift from Anjali Joshi (Addgene plasmid # 139018 ; http://n2t.net/addgene:139018 ; RRID:Addgene_139018)
