[The description below was written by a language model from this plasmid's Addgene catalogue record and pLannotate feature annotations shown in this document.]
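Description:
pHM141Env is a mammalian expression plasmid built on the Invitrogen pcDNA3.1D/V5-His-TOPO backbone and carrying an HIV-1 envelope glycoprotein gene. According to the record, the gene was amplified from reverse-transcribed viral RNA from an HIV-1-infected patient sample collected in Singapore and inserted by TOPO cloning. The sequenced plasmid is about 8.5 kb. It replicates in E. coli from a high-copy ColE1/pUC-type origin under ampicillin selection (AmpR with its bla promoter), and it also carries an f1 origin. For mammalian cells, an SV40 early promoter drives a neomycin phosphotransferase gene followed by an SV40 polyadenylation signal, which allows G418 selection.

The payload sits downstream of the CMV immediate-early enhancer and promoter, with a T7 promoter just upstream of the insert and the bovine growth hormone polyadenylation signal after it. The catalogue lists the insert as roughly 2.5 kb, and the feature table annotates a full-length env open reading frame of about 2.6 kb encoding the gp160 precursor of gp120 and gp41. Short flanking fragments matching tat, vpu and nef show that the amplicon extends somewhat beyond env into the neighbouring viral genome. A backbone V5 epitope tag lies downstream of the insert, but the intervening nef-derived sequence makes it unlikely to be fused to Env, and the record does not say whether it is. The small LTR, ble, lacI and bom matches appear to be backbone remnants or annotation artefacts.

The plasmid is intended for expressing a primary patient-derived Env in mammalian cells. The associated publication compared CRF01_AE and subtype B envelopes for CCR5 usage, Maraviroc susceptibility and potential N-glycosylation sites. The record does not state which subtype this clone belongs to.
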