Features (pLannotate 1.2.2; 24 found; start..end, strand, type, name):
     28..80      -  misc_feature   bom (fragment): basis of mobility region from pBR322
    235..614     +  enhancer       CMV enhancer: human cytomegalovirus immediate early enhancer
    615..818     +  promoter       CMV promoter: human cytomegalovirus (CMV) immediate early promoter
    814..847     +  LTR            5' LTR (truncated) (fragment): truncated 5' long terminal repeat (LTR) from HIV-1
    863..881     +  promoter       T7 promoter: promoter for bacteriophage T7 RNA polymerase
    927..1037    +  CDS            tat (fragment): TAT_HV1H2 - Experimental evidence at protein level: Swiss-Prot protein existence level 1. Extracellular circulating Tat can be endocytosed by surrounding uninfected cells via the binding to several surface receptors such as CD26, CXCR4, heparan sulfate proteoglycans (HSPG) or LDLR. Neurons are rarely infected, but they internalize Tat via their LDLR. Through its interaction with nuclear HATs, Tat is potentially able to control the acetylation-dependent cellular gene expression. Modulates the expression of many cellular genes involved in cell survival, proliferation or in coding for cytokines o
   1062..1235    +  CDS            vpu (fragment): VPU_HV1YF - Protein inferred from homology: Swiss-Prot protein existence level 3. Enhances virion budding by targeting host CD4 and Tetherin/BST2 to proteasome degradation. Degradation of CD4 prevents any unwanted premature interactions between viral Env and its host receptor CD4 in the endoplasmic reticulum. Degradation of antiretroviral protein Tetherin/BST2 is important for virion budding, as BST2 tethers new viral particles to the host cell membrane. Mechanistically, Vpu bridges either CD4 or BST2 to BTRC, a substrate recognition subunit of the Skp1/Cullin/F-box protein E3 ubiquitin ligase
   1213..3780    +  CDS            env: ENV_HV1JR - Experimental evidence at protein level: Swiss-Prot protein existence level 1. [Transmembrane protein gp41]: Acts as a class I viral fusion protein. Under the current model, the protein has at least 3 conformational states: pre-fusion native state, pre-hairpin intermediate state, and post-fusion hairpin state. During fusion of viral and target intracellular membranes, the coiled coil regions (heptad repeats) assume a trimer-of-hairpins structure, positioning the fusion peptide in close proximity to the C-terminal region of the ectodomain. The formation of this structure appears to d
   3785..3889    +  CDS            nef (fragment): NEF_HV1Z2 - Experimental evidence at protein level: Swiss-Prot protein existence level 1. Extracellular Nef protein targets CD4(+) T-lymphocytes for apoptosis by interacting with CXCR4 surface receptors. From Human immunodeficiency virus type 1 group M subtype D (isolate Z2/CDC-Z34) (HIV-1).
   3972..4013    +  CDS            V5 tag: epitope tag from simian virus 5
   4069..4293    +  polyA_signal   bGH poly(A) signal: bovine growth hormone polyadenylation signal
   4297..4318    +  promoter       SV40 promoter (fragment): SV40 enhancer and early promoter
   4339..4767    +  rep_origin     f1 ori (sequence partly withheld): f1 bacteriophage origin of replication; arrow indicates direction of (+) strand synthesis
   4781..5110    +  promoter       SV40 promoter: SV40 enhancer and early promoter
   5177..5968    +  CDS            neo: KKA2_KLEPN - Also known as kan, nptII. Experimental evidence at protein level: Swiss-Prot protein existence level 1. Resistance to kanamycin, neomycin, paromomycin, ribostamycin, butirosin and gentamicin B. From Klebsiella pneumoniae.
   5994..6152    +  CDS            ble (fragment): BLE_KLEPN - Experimental evidence at protein level: Swiss-Prot protein existence level 1. Binding protein with a strong affinity to the bleomycin family of antibiotics. Binds to CL990; an antimitotic-antibiotic compound. From Klebsiella pneumoniae.
   6147..6268    +  polyA_signal   SV40 poly(A) signal: SV40 polyadenylation signal
   6341..6357    -  protein_bind   lac operator: The lac repressor binds to the lac operator to inhibit transcription in E. coli. This inhibition can be relieved by adding lactose or isopropyl-β-D-thiogalactopyranoside (IPTG). lac repressor encoded by lacI
   6365..6395    -  promoter       lac promoter: promoter for the E. coli lac operon
   6410..6431    -  protein_bind   CAP binding site: CAP binding activates transcription in the presence of cAMP. E. coli catabolite activator protein
   6444..6536    -  CDS            lacI (fragment): lac repressor; lacI; The lac repressor binds to the lac operator to inhibit transcription in E. coli. This inhibition can be relieved by adding lactose or isopropyl-β-D-thiogalactopyranoside (IPTG).
   6719..7307    -  rep_origin     ori: high-copy-number ColE1/pMB1/pBR322/pUC origin of replication
   7478..8338    -  CDS            AmpR: β-lactamase; bla; confers resistance to ampicillin, carbenicillin, and related antibiotics
   8339..8443    -  promoter       AmpR promoter: bla
>Addgene plasmid #139018 | pHM141Env | addgene full sequence | sequence record 288125 | Addgene NGS Result
GACGGATCGGGAGATCTCCCGATCCCCTATGGTGCACTCTCAGTACAATCTGCTCTGATGCCGCATAGTT
AAGCCAGTATCTGCTCCCTGCTTGTGTGTTGGAGGTCGCTGAGTAGTGCGCGAGCAAAATTTAAGCTACA
ACAAGGCAAGGCTTGACCGACAATTGCATGAAGAATCTGCTTAGGGTTAGGCGTTTTGCGCTGCTTCGCG
ATGTACGGGCCAGATATACGCGTTGACATTGATTATTGACTAGTTATTAATAGTAATCAATTACGGGGTC
ATTAGTTCATAGCCCATATATGGAGTTCCGCGTTACATAACTTACGGTAAATGGCCCGCCTGGCTGACCG
CCCAACGACCCCCGCCCATTGACGTCAATAATGACGTATGTTCCCATAGTAACGCCAATAGGGACTTTCC
ATTGACGTCAATGGGTGGAGTATTTACGGTAAACTGCCCACTTGGCAGTACATCAAGTGTATCATATGCC
AAGTACGCCCCCTATTGACGTCAATGACGGTAAATGGCCCGCCTGGCATTATGCCCAGTACATGACCTTA
TGGGACTTTCCTACTTGGCAGTACATCTACGTATTAGTCATCGCTATTACCATGGTGATGCGGTTTTGGC
AGTACATCAATGGGCGTGGATAGCGGTTTGACTCACGGGGATTTCCAAGTCTCCACCCCATTGACGTCAA
TGGGAGTTTGTTTTGGCACCAAAATCAACGGGACTTTCCAAAATGTCGTAACAACTCCGCCCCATTGACG
CAAATGGGCGGTAGGCGTGTACGGTGGGAGGTCTATATAAGCAGAGCTCTCTGGCTAACTAGAGAACCCA
CTGCTTACTGGCTTATCGAAATTAATACGACTCACTATAGGGAGACCCAAGCTGGCTAGTTAAGCTTGGT
ACCGAGCTCGGATCCAGTACCCTTCACCGATCAAGCTTTAGGCATCTCCTATGGCAGGAAGAAGCGGAGA
CCGCGACGAAGACCTCATCAAGACAGTCCGACTCATCAAGCTTCTCTATCAAAGCAGTAAGTAGTATATG
TGATGATACCTTTAACAGTAGCAATAGTAGCATTAGTAGTAGCAGCAATACTAGCAATAATTGTATGGAC
CATAGTATTCTTAGAATATAGGAAAATATTAAGACAAAGAAAAATAGACAGGTTAATTGATAGAATAAGT
GAAAGAGCAGAAGACAGTGGCAATGAAAGTGAAGGAGACCAGGAAGAATTGTCAGCGCTTATGGAAATGG
GGCATCATGCTCCTTGGGATGTTAATGATATGTAGTGCTGCAGAACAATTGTGGGTTACAGTATATTATG
GGGTACCTGTGTGGAAAGAAGCAATCACCACTTTATTTTGTGCATCAGATGCTAAAGCATATGACACAGA
GGTACATAATGTTTGGGCCACACATGCCTGTGTACCCACAGACCCCAACCCACAAGAAGTAAGGATGGAA
AATGTGACAGAAGATTTTAACATGTGGGAAAATAATATGGTAGAACAGATGCATGAAGACATAATCAGTT
TATGGGATCAAAGTTTAAAGCCATGTGTAAAATTAACCCCACTCTGTGTTACTTTAGAGTGCGATGATTA
TACCACCAATAGTACTGTTACCAATAGTAGTAGTGAGAAAACAGGGGAAAAAGGAGAAATAAAAAACTGC
TCTTTCAATGTCACCACAACAATAAGAGATAAGGTGGAAAAAGAACAAGCACTGTTTTATAAACTTGATG
TAGTACCAATAGAAAATAGTAGTAATAGTACCAAATATAGGTTAAGAAATTGTAATACCTCAGTCATTAC
ACAGACTTGTCCAAAGGTATCCTTTGAGCCAATTCCCATACACTATTGTGCCCCGGCTGGTTTTGCGATT
GTAAAGTGTAACAATAAGACATTCAGTGGAAAAGGACCATGTACCAATGTCAGCACAGTACAATGTACAC
ATGGAATTAGGCCAGTAGTGTCAACTCAGCTGTTGTTAAATGGCAGTCTAGCAGAAGAAGACATAGTAAT
TAGATCTAAGAATTTCACAGATAATTCAAAAACCATAATAGTACAACTGAACAAATCCATAGCAATTAAT
TGTACAAGACCCAACAACAACACAAGAAAAAGTATACATTTAGGACCAGGGCAAGCATGGTATACAACAG
GAGCCATAATAGGAGATATAAGACAAGCACATTGTAACATTAGTAAAATAGAATGGAATAATACTTTAAG
ACAGGTAGTTAAAAAATTAAAAGAAAAATTTAATGCAACAACAATATTCTTTAATCAATCCTCAGGGGGA
GACCCAGAAATTGTAATGCACAGCTTTAATTGTGGAGGGGAATTTTTCTACTGCAATACAACACAACTAT
TTAATAGTTCTTGGAATAATAGTAGTTTGAATAGTACTGAGGGTAATGGAGGGTCAAATGACACTATCAC
ACTCCCGTGTAGAATAAAACAAATTATAAACATGTGGCAGGAAGTAGGAAAAGCAATGTATGCCCCTCCC
ATTCAAGGACAAATTAGATGCTCCTCAAATATTACAGGACTATTATTAGTAAGAGATGGTGGTAATAACA
GGACGGGCGGCAGTGAGACCTTCAGACCTGGAGGAGGAAATATGAAGGACAATTGGAGAAGTGAATTATA
TAAATATAAAGTAGTAAAAATTGAACCATTAGGAATAGCACCCACCAGGGCAAGGAGAAGAGTGGTGCAG
AGAGAAAAAAGAGCAGTGGGACTAGGAGCTTTGTTCCTTGGGTTCCTGGGAGCAGCAGGAAGCACTATGG
GCGCAGCGTCAATGACGCTGACGGTACAGGCCAGACAATTATTGTCTGGTATAGTGCAACAGCAGAACAA
TCTGCTGAAGGCCATTGAGGCGCAACAGCATATGTTGCAACTCACAGTCTGGGGCATCAAGCAGCTCCAG
GCAAGGGTCCTGGCTGTGGAAAGATACCTAAGGGATCAACAGCTCCTAGGGATTTGGGGCTGCTCTGGAA
AACTCATTTGCAACACTGCTGTGCCTTGGAATACTAGTTGGAGTAATAAATCTCTTAATGAAATTTGGAA
TAACATGACCTGGTTAGAGTGGGAAAGAGAAATTGACAATTACACAGGTTTAATATACACCTTACTTGAA
AAAGCACAGAACCAGCAAGAAAAGAATGAACAAGAATTATTGAAATTGGATAGTTGGGCAAGTCTGTGGA
ATTGGTTTAGCATATCAAACTGGCTGTGGTATATAAGGATATTCATAATAGTAGTAGGAGGCTTAGTAGG
TTTAAGAATAGTTTTTGCTGTACTTTCTATAGTAAATAGAGTTAGGCAGGGATATTCACCATTATCATTG
CAGACCCGCTCCCAAGCCCCGAGGGGACCACCCGACAGGCCCGGAGGAATCGAAGAAGAAGGTGGAGAGA
GAGACAGAGACAGATCCGGTCGATTAGTCAACGGATTCTTGACACTTATCTGGGACGACCTGAGGAGCCT
GTGCCTCTTCAGCTACCACCGCTTGAGAGACTTACTCTTGATTGTAACGAGGATTGTGGAACTTCTGGGA
CACAGGGGGTGGGAAGTCATCAAATATTGGTGGAATCTCCTGCAATATTGGAGTCAGGAACTAAAGAATA
GTGCTATTAGCTTGCTAAATGTCACAGCTGTAGCAGTAGCTGAAGGGACAGATAGAATTATAACAGTAGT
ACAAAGAGCTTATAGAGCTTTTCTTCACATACCTGTAAGAATAAGACAAGGCTTGGAAAGGGCTCTGCTA
TAAGATGGGTAACAAGTGGTCAAAAGGATGGCCTGCTGTAAGGGAAAGAATGAGACGAGCTAAGCCAGAT
GAGCCAGCAGCAGAAGGGGTGGGAGCAGTATCTCGAGACGGATCCAGCTAAGGGTCAAGACAATTCTGCA
GATATCCAGCACAGTGGCGGCCGCTCGAGTCTAGAGGGCCCGCGGTTCGAAGGTAAGCCTATCCCTAACC
CTCTCCTCGGTCTCGATTCTACGCGTACCGGTCATCATCACCATCACCATTGAGTTTAAACCCGCTGATC
AGCCTCGACTGTGCCTTCTAGTTGCCAGCCATCTGTTGTTTGCCCCTCCCCCGTGCCTTCCTTGACCCTG
GAAGGTGCCACTCCCACTGTCCTTTCCTAATAAAATGAGGAAATTGCATCGCATTGTCTGAGTAGGTGTC
ATTCTATTCTGGGGGGTGGGGTGGGGCAGGACAGCAAGGGGGAGGATTGGGAAGACAATAGCAGGCATGC
TGGGGATGCGGTGGGCTCTATGGCTTCTGAGGCGGAAAGAACCAGCTGGGGCTCTAGGGGGTATCCCC
[124 nt withheld, positions 4339-4462]
C
[91 nt withheld, positions 4464-4554]
A
[49 nt withheld, positions 4556-4604]
CCTTTGACGTTGGAGTCCACGTTCTTT
[37 nt withheld, positions 4632-4668]
ACCCTATCTCGGTCTATTCTTTTGATTTATAAGGGATTTTGCCGATTTCGGCCTATTGGTTAAAAAATGA
GCTGATTTAACAAAAATTTAACGCGAATTAATTCTGTGGAATGTGTGTCAGTTAGGGTGTGGAAAGTCCC
CAGGCTCCCCAGCAGGCAGAAGTATGCAAAGCATGCATCTCAATTAGTCAGCAACCAGGTGTGGAAAGTC
CCCAGGCTCCCCAGCAGGCAGAAGTATGCAAAGCATGCATCTCAATTAGTCAGCAACCATAGTCCCGCCC
CTAACTCCGCCCATCCCGCCCCTAACTCCGCCCAGTTCCGCCCATTCTCCGCCCCATGGCTGACTAATTT
TTTTTATTTATGCAGAGGCCGAGGCCGCCTCTGCCTCTGAGCTATTCCAGAAGTAGTGAGGAGGCTTTTT
TGGAGGCCTAGGCTTTTGCAAAAAGCTCCCGGGAGCTTGTATATCCATTTTCGGATCTGATCAAGAGACA
GGATGAGGATCGTTTCGCATGATTGAACAAGATGGATTGCACGCAGGTTCTCCGGCCGCTTGGGTGGAGA
GGCTATTCGGCTATGACTGGGCACAACAGACAATCGGCTGCTCTGATGCCGCCGTGTTCCGGCTGTCAGC
GCAGGGGCGCCCGGTTCTTTTTGTCAAGACCGACCTGTCCGGTGCCCTGAATGAACTGCAGGACGAGGCA
GCGCGGCTATCGTGGCTGGCCACGACGGGCGTTCCTTGCGCAGCTGTGCTCGACGTTGTCACTGAAGCGG
GAAGGGACTGGCTGCTATTGGGCGAAGTGCCGGGGCAGGATCTCCTGTCATCTCACCTTGCTCCTGCCGA
GAAAGTATCCATCATGGCTGATGCAATGCGGCGGCTGCATACGCTTGATCCGGCTACCTGCCCATTCGAC
CACCAAGCGAAACATCGCATCGAGCGAGCACGTACTCGGATGGAAGCCGGTCTTGTCGATCAGGATGATC
TGGACGAAGAGCATCAGGGGCTCGCGCCAGCCGAACTGTTCGCCAGGCTCAAGGCGCGCATGCCCGACGG
CGAGGATCTCGTCGTGACCCATGGCGATGCCTGCTTGCCGAATATCATGGTGGAAAATGGCCGCTTTTCT
GGATTCATCGACTGTGGCCGGCTGGGTGTGGCGGACCGCTATCAGGACATAGCGTTGGCTACCCGTGATA
TTGCTGAAGAGCTTGGCGGCGAATGGGCTGACCGCTTCCTCGTGCTTTACGGTATCGCCGCTCCCGATTC
GCAGCGCATCGCCTTCTATCGCCTTCTTGACGAGTTCTTCTGAGCGGGACTCTGGGGTTCGCGAAATGAC
CGACCAAGCGACGCCCAACCTGCCATCACGAGATTTCGATTCCACCGCCGCCTTCTATGAAAGGTTGGGC
TTCGGAATCGTTTTCCGGGACGCCGGCTGGATGATCCTCCAGCGCGGGGATCTCATGCTGGAGTTCTTCG
CCCACCCCAACTTGTTTATTGCAGCTTATAATGGTTACAAATAAAGCAATAGCATCACAAATTTCACAAA
TAAAGCATTTTTTTCACTGCATTCTAGTTGTGGTTTGTCCAAACTCATCAATGTATCTTATCATGTCTGT
ATACCGTCGACCTCTAGCTAGAGCTTGGCGTAATCATGGTCATAGCTGTTTCCTGTGTGAAATTGTTATC
CGCTCACAATTCCACACAACATACGAGCCGGAAGCATAAAGTGTAAAGCCTGGGGTGCCTAATGAGTGAG
CTAACTCACATTAATTGCGTTGCGCTCACTGCCCGCTTTCCAGTCGGGAAACCTGTCGTGCCAGCTGCAT
TAATGAATCGGCCAACGCGCGGGGAGAGGCGGTTTGCGTATTGGGCGCTCTTCCGCTTCCTCGCTCACTG
ACTCGCTGCGCTCGGTCGTTCGGCTGCGGCGAGCGGTATCAGCTCACTCAAAGGCGGTAATACGGTTATC
CACAGAATCAGGGGATAACGCAGGAAAGAACATGTGAGCAAAAGGCCAGCAAAAGGCCAGGAACCGTAAA
AAGGCCGCGTTGCTGGCGTTTTTCCATAGGCTCCGCCCCCCTGACGAGCATCACAAAAATCGACGCTCAA
GTCAGAGGTGGCGAAACCCGACAGGACTATAAAGATACCAGGCGTTTCCCCCTGGAAGCTCCCTCGTGCG
CTCTCCTGTTCCGACCCTGCCGCTTACCGGATACCTGTCCGCCTTTCTCCCTTCGGGAAGCGTGGCGCTT
TCTCATAGCTCACGCTGTAGGTATCTCAGTTCGGTGTAGGTCGTTCGCTCCAAGCTGGGCTGTGTGCACG
AACCCCCCGTTCAGCCCGACCGCTGCGCCTTATCCGGTAACTATCGTCTTGAGTCCAACCCGGTAAGACA
CGACTTATCGCCACTGGCAGCAGCCACTGGTAACAGGATTAGCAGAGCGAGGTATGTAGGCGGTGCTACA
GAGTTCTTGAAGTGGTGGCCTAACTACGGCTACACTAGAAGAACAGTATTTGGTATCTGCGCTCTGCTGA
AGCCAGTTACCTTCGGAAAAAGAGTTGGTAGCTCTTGATCCGGCAAACAAACCACCGCTGGTAGCGGTGG
TTTTTTTGTTTGCAAGCAGCAGATTACGCGCAGAAAAAAAGGATCTCAAGAAGATCCTTTGATCTTTTCT
ACGGGGTCTGACGCTCAGTGGAACGAAAACTCACGTTAAGGGATTTTGGTCATGAGATTATCAAAAAGGA
TCTTCACCTAGATCCTTTTAAATTAAAAATGAAGTTTTAAATCAATCTAAAGTATATATGAGTAAACTTG
GTCTGACAGTTACCAATGCTTAATCAGTGAGGCACCTATCTCAGCGATCTGTCTATTTCGTTCATCCATA
GTTGCCTGACTCCCCGTCGTGTAGATAACTACGATACGGGAGGGCTTACCATCTGGCCCCAGTGCTGCAA
TGATACCGCGAGACCCACGCTCACCGGCTCCAGATTTATCAGCAATAAACCAGCCAGCCGGAAGGGCCGA
GCGCAGAAGTGGTCCTGCAACTTTATCCGCCTCCATCCAGTCTATTAATTGTTGCCGGGAAGCTAGAGTA
AGTAGTTCGCCAGTTAATAGTTTGCGCAACGTTGTTGCCATTGCTACAGGCATCGTGGTGTCACGCTCGT
CGTTTGGTATGGCTTCATTCAGCTCCGGTTCCCAACGATCAAGGCGAGTTACATGATCCCCCATGTTGTG
CAAAAAAGCGGTTAGCTCCTTCGGTCCTCCGATCGTTGTCAGAAGTAAGTTGGCCGCAGTGTTATCACTC
ATGGTTATGGCAGCACTGCATAATTCTCTTACTGTCATGCCATCCGTAAGATGCTTTTCTGTGACTGGTG
AGTACTCAACCAAGTCATTCTGAGAATAGTGTATGCGGCGACCGAGTTGCTCTTGCCCGGCGTCAATACG
GGATAATACCGCGCCACATAGCAGAACTTTAAAAGTGCTCATCATTGGAAAACGTTCTTCGGGGCGAAAA
CTCTCAAGGATCTTACCGCTGTTGAGATCCAGTTCGATGTAACCCACTCGTGCACCCAACTGATCTTCAG
CATCTTTTACTTTCACCAGCGTTTCTGGGTGAGCAAAAACAGGAAGGCAAAATGCCGCAAAAAAGGGAAT
AAGGGCGACACGGAAATGTTGAATACTCATACTCTTCCTTTTTCAATATTATTGAAGCATTTATCAGGGT
TATTGTCTCATGAGCGGATACATATTTGAATGTATTTAGAAAAATAAACAAATAGGGGTTCCGCGCACAT
TTCCCCGAAAAGTGCCACCTGACGTC
